Addgene plasmid #30467: pRRL.gp91.Syn.Intron.eGFP
Depositing lab: Didier Trono. Depositing organization: Swiss Federal Institute of Technology (EPFL). Publication: Lineage- and stage-restricted lentiviral vectors for the gene therapy of chronic granulomatous disease. Barde I, Laurenti E, Verp S, Wiznerowicz M, Offner S, Viornery A, Galy A, Trumpp A, Trono D. Gene Ther. 2011 Nov;18(11):1087-97. doi: 10.1038/gt.2011.65. Epub 2011 May 5. PubMed 21544095.
Backbone
  Vector backbone: pRRL
  Backbone size w/o insert (bp): 6800
  Vector type: Lentiviral
Growth in bacteria
  Bacterial resistance: Ampicillin, 100 μg/mL
  Growth temperature: 37°C
  Growth strain: Stbl3
  Growth instructions: Stbl3
  Copy number: Low Copy
Gene/Insert
  Gene/Insert name: gp91/Syn.Intron/eGFP
  Cloning method: Restriction Enzyme
  Sequencing primers: 5′ M13-rev; 3′ EGFP-N
Terms and licenses: Academic/Nonprofit Terms; Industry Terms: Not Available to Industry
Depositor comments: From the paper (note that some of these features may not be in this plasmid): All vectors were based on the pRRL-cPPT-hPGK-mcs-WPRE vector, derived from the pRRL-cPPT-hPGKeGFP-WPRE construct. The gp91promoter is the natural myeloid-specific promoter. The CMVenh comes from the peGFP-N1(Clontech, Saint-Germain-en-Laye, France), the synthetic intron from the pMG5 and the EF1a intron from the pWPI vector http://www.addgene.org/12254 The myeloid-specific enhancer SP107 and SP146 were provided by Senlin Li (Department of Medicine, UTHSCSA, San Antonio, TX, USA). The cHS4 insulator corresponds to the chicken beta-globin 5’-DNase I-hypersensitive site and was provided by Patrick Salmon (Department of Neuroscience, Faculty of Medicine, University of Geneva, Switzerland).
How to cite: pRRL.gp91.Syn.Intron.eGFP was a gift from Didier Trono (Addgene plasmid # 30467 ; http://n2t.net/addgene:30467 ; RRID:Addgene_30467)
