[The description below was written by a language model from this plasmid's Addgene catalogue record.]
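Description:
pRRL.gp91.Syn.Intron.eGFP is a lentiviral transfer vector built on the pRRL backbone (about 6.8 kb without the insert). It is propagated in bacteria as a low-copy plasmid under ampicillin selection, in a recombination-deficient strain of the kind generally preferred for plasmids carrying repeated viral LTR sequences. No feature table accompanies the record, so the exact element map cannot be confirmed. The depositor notes state that the whole vector series derives from a pRRL-cPPT-hPGK-mcs-WPRE parent. This suggests that a central polypurine tract (which aids nuclear import of the reverse-transcribed genome) and a WPRE (which enhances transcript stability and expression) are likely retained. However, the depositor cautions that not every feature listed in those notes is present in this particular plasmid.

As the name and insert field indicate, the payload is an expression cassette made of the gp91 promoter, a synthetic intron and an eGFP reporter. The gp91 promoter is described as the natural myeloid-specific promoter. The synthetic intron is reported to come from the pMG5 plasmid. An intron placed between promoter and coding sequence is commonly used to boost expression through splicing-dependent mRNA processing and export. eGFP provides a fluorescent readout of promoter activity in transduced cells.

The associated publication concerns lineage- and stage-restricted lentiviral vectors for gene therapy of chronic granulomatous disease. This construct therefore appears to be a reporter version used to test how strongly and how specifically the gp91 promoter plus synthetic intron drives expression in myeloid cells. It was probably compared with sister vectors carrying other enhancers, introns or insulators. The record does not state a mammalian selection marker.
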