>Addgene plasmid #30467 | pRRL.gp91.Syn.Intron.eGFP | addgene partial sequence | sequence record 36679 | EGFP-N
GCTCCTCGCCCTTGCTCACCATGGTGGCGACCGGTAGCGCTAGGACGCGTGAAAGTCCGCAGTTGGACCT
GGGAGTGGACACCTGTGGAGAGAAAGGCAAAGTGGATGTCATTGTCACTCAAGTGTATGGCCAGATCTCA
AGCCTGCCACACCTCAAGCTTGACAACAAAAAGATTGTCTTTTCTGACCAGATGGACGCGGCCACCCTCA
AAGGCATCACCGCGGGCCAGGTGAATATCAAATCCTCCTCGTTTTTGGAAACTGACAATCTTAGCGCAGA
AGTCATGCCCGCTTTTGAGAGGGAGTACTCACCCCAACAGCTGGCCCTCGCAGACAGCGGATCCGCGGTG
GCAGAGGTTGAATGTGTTGTGTTTGCCTTTCTTCTATACTATGCTTCTTCTTCCAATGAGGAAATGAAAA
CAGCAGCCCTGGGGCAATCGGTTTCCTTTTCTTTTATCAGAAATTGGCTAATAATCATTGGTCAACTGAA
AAGCTTGCATCCATAACAAACTTAAATCTTTAAACCTCAACAACTACAAAAAAAGGGTCTATAATGATCC
AGTCACAATTAAACATAGTGGAAAATGAAACCAATTTCTACAACTAAGAGATAAATAACAGTGCATTTTA
AGGGATGTATTTTACACAGTGAAATAACTTTTTAACTAACCAGCTATTTGATCACAATTTTTAAGCCACT
CAACTAGACATGACTTCGTGCTGGGTAAAACACATTAAACAGGTGTGATTTTGACAGGCTGGAACAGCAT
TCATAGCCTTGCTGAGAAAAGTAGTAACAATTGTAATGGTTGATATTTACAAAATGCTTAATATGTGCCA
ATTTTATGTGCTATATATGTCTATATATGTGTGTGTGTATGTTCATGTATAGCTATCATATATAT
